>Addgene plasmid #44167 | pEIAV-SIN6.1 CBLacZ-LucWm1A | depositor full sequence | sequence record 59794 | pEIAV-SIN6.1 CBLacZ-LucWm1A sequence 11062 bps
ACAGATCTTCAATATTGGCCATTAGCCATATTATTCATTGGTTATATAGCATAAATCAATATTGGCTATT
GGCCATTGCATACGTTGTATCTATATCATAATATGTACATTTATATTGGCTCATGTCCAATATGACCGCC
ATGTTGGCATTGATTATTGACTAGTTATTAATAGTAATCAATTACGGGGTCATTAGTTCATAGCCCATAT
ATGGAGTTCCGCGTTACATAACTTACGGTAAATGGCCCGCCTGGCTGACCGCCCAACGACCCCCGCCCAT
TGACGTCAATAATGACGTATGTTCCCATAGTAACGCCAATAGGGACTTTCCATTGACGTCAATGGGTGGA
GTATTTACGGTAAACTGCCCACTTGGCAGTACATCAAGTGTATCATATGCCAAGTCCGCCCCCTATTGAC
GTCAATGACGGTAAATGGCCCGCCTGGCATTATGCCCAGTACATGACCTTACGGGACTTTCCTACTTGGC
AGTACATCTACGTATTAGTCATCGCTATTACCATGGTGATGCGGTTTTGGCAGTACACCAATGGGCGTGG
ATAGCGGTTTGACTCACGGGGATTTCCAAGTCTCCACCCCATTGACGTCAATGGGAGTTTGTTTTGGCAC
CAAAATCAACGGGACTTTCCAAAATGTCGTAATAACCCCGCCCCGTTGACGCAAATGGGCGGTAGGCGTG
TACGGTGGGAGGTCTATATAAGCAGAGCTCGTTTAGTGAACCGGGCACTCAGATTCTGCGGTCTGAGTCC
CTTCTCTGCTGGGCTGAAAAGGCCTTTGTAATAAATATAATTCTCTACTCAGTCCCTGTCTCTAGTTTGT
CTGTTCGAGATCCTACAGTTGGCGCCCGAACAGGGACCTGAGAGGGGCGCAGACCCTACCTGTTGAACCT
GGCTGATCGTAGGATCCCCGGGACAGCAGAGGAGAACTTACAGAAGTCTTCTGGAGGTGTTCCTGGCCAG
AACACAGGAGGACAGGTAAGTAGGGAGACCCTTTGACATGGAGCAAGGCGCTCAAGAAGTTAGAGAAGGT
GACGGTACAAGGGTCTCAGAAATTAACTACTGGTAACTGTAATTGGGCGCTAAGTCTAGTAGACTTATTT
CATGATACCAACTTTGTAAAAGAAAAGGACTGGCAGCTGAGGGATGTCATTCCATTGCTGGAAGATGTAA
CTCAGACGCTGGAATTCGGGTATTGTAGAAAGGGCAAATAGGACCTTGAAAGAGAAGATTCAAAGTCATA
GAGACAACACTCAAACACTGGAGGCAGCTTTACAACTTGCTCTCATTACTTGTAACAAAGGGAGGGAAAG
TATGGGAGGACAGACACCATGGGAAGTATTTATCACTAATCAAGCACAAGTAATACATGAGAAACTTTTA
CTACAGCAAGCACAATCCTCCAAAAAATTTTGTTTTTACAAAATCCCTGGTGAACATGATTGGAAGGGAC
CTACTAGGGTGCTGTGGAAGGGTGATGGTGCAGTAGTAGTTAATGATGAAGGAAAGGGAATAATTGCTGT
ACCATTAACCAGGACTAAGTTACTAATAAAGCCAAATTGAGTATTGTTGCATGCATTTGATATATGGGAT
TATTTGGTAAAGGGGTAACATGGTCAGCATCGCATTCTATGGGGGGATCCCAGGGGGAATCTCAACCCCT
ATTACCCAACAGTCAGAAAAATCTAAGTGTGAGGAGAACACAATGTTTCAACCTTATTGTTATAATAATG
ACAGTAAGAACAGCATGGCAGAATCGAAGGAAGCAAGAGACCAAGAAATGAACCTGAAAGAAGAATCTAA
AGAAGAAAAAAGAAGAAATGACTGGTGGAAAAAAGCTGCAGATAGCTAGCGGTACCTCTGGTCGTTACAT
AACTTACGGTAAATGGCCCGCCTGGCTGACCGCCCAACGACCCCGCCCATTGACGTCAATAATGACGTAT
GTTCCCATAGTAACGCCAATAGGGACTTTCCATTGACGTCAATGGGTGGAGTATTTACGGTAAACTGCCC
ACTTGGCAGTACATCAAGTGTATCATATGCCAAGTACGCCCCCTATTGACGTCAATGACGGTAAATGGCC
CGCCTGGCATTATGCCCAGTACATGACCTTATGGGACTTTCCTACTTGGCAGTACATCTACTCGAGGCCA
CGTTCTGCTTCACTCTCCCCATCTCCCCCCCCTCCCCACCCCCAATTTTGTATTTATTTATTTTTTAATT
ATTTTGTGCAGCGATGGGGGCGGGGGGGGGGGGGGGGCGCGCGCCAGGCGGGGCGGGGCGGGGCGAGGGG
CGGGGCGGGGCGAGGCGGAGAGGTGCGGCGGCAGCCAATCAGAGCGGCGCGCTCCGAAAGTTTCCTTTTA
TGGCGAGGCGGCGGCGGCGGCGGCCCTATAAAAAGCGAAGCGCGCGGCGGGCGGGAGCGGGATCAGCCAC
CGCGGTGGCGGCCTAGAGTCGAGTTGGGGATCGAAAGAGCCTGCTAAAGCAAAAAAGAAGTCACCATGTC
GTTTACTTTGACCAACAAGAACGTGATTTTCGTTGCCGGTCTGGGAGGCATTGGTCTGGACACCAGCAAG
GAGCTGCTCAAGCGCGATCCCGTCGTTTTACAACGTCGTGACTGGGAAAACCCTGGCGTTACCCAACTTA
ATCGCCTTGCAGCACATCCCCCTTTCGCCAGCTGGCGTAATAGCGAAGAGGCCCGCACCGATCGCCCTTC
CCAACAGTTGCGCAGCCTGAATGGCGAATGGCGCTTTGCCTGGTTTCCGGCACCAGAAGCGGTGCCGGAA
AGCTGGCTGGAGTGCGATCTTCCTGAGGCCGATACTGTCGTCGTCCCCTCAAACTGGCAGATGCACGGTT
ACGATGCGCCCATCTACACCAACGTAACCTATCCCATTACGGTCAATCCGCCGTTTGTTCCCACGGAGAA
TCCGACGGGTTGTTACTCGCTCACATTTAATGTTGATGAAAGCTGGCTACAGGAAGGCCAGACGCGAATT
ATTTTTGATGGCGTTAACTCGGCGTTTCATCTGTGGTGCAACGGGCGCTGGGTCGGTTACGGCCAGGACA
GTCGTTTGCCGTCTGAATTTGACCTGAGCGCATTTTTACGCGCCGGAGAAAACCGCCTCGCGGTGATGGT
GCTGCGTTGGAGTGACGGCAGTTATCTGGAAGATCAGGATATGTGGCGGATGAGCGGCATTTTCCGTGAC
GTCTCGTTGCTGCATAAACCGACTACACAAATCAGCGATTTCCATGTTGCCACTCGCTTTAATGATGATT
TCAGCCGCGCTGTACTGGAGGCTGAAGTTCAGATGTGCGGCGAGTTGCGTGACTACCTACGGGTAACAGT
TTCTTTATGGCAGGGTGAAACGCAGGTCGCCAGCGGCACCGCGCCTTTCGGCGGTGAAATTATCGATGAG
CGTGGTGGTTATGCCGATCGCGTCACACTACGTCTGAACGTCGAAAACCCGAAACTGTGGAGCGCCGAAA
TCCCGAATCTCTATCGTGCGGTGGTTGAACTGCACACCGCCGACGGCACGCTGATTGAAGCAGAAGCCTG
CGATGTCGGTTTCCGCGAGGTGCGGATTGAAAATGGTCTGCTGCTGCTGAACGGCAAGCCGTTGCTGATT
CGAGGCGTTAACCGTCACGAGCATCATCCTCTGCATGGTCAGGTCATGGATGAGCAGACGATGGTGCAGG
ATATCCTGCTGATGAAGCAGAACAACTTTAACGCCGTGCGCTGTTCGCATTATCCGAACCATCCGCTGTG
GTACACGCTGTGCGACCGCTACGGCCTGTATGTGGTGGATGAAGCCAATATTGAAACCCACGGCATGGTG
CCAATGAATCGTCTGACCGATGATCCGCGCTGGCTACCGGCGATGAGCGAACGCGTAACGCGAATGGTGC
AGCGCGATCGTAATCACCCGAGTGTGATCATCTGGTCGCTGGGGAATGAATCAGGCCACGGCGCTAATCA
CGACGCGCTGTATCGCTGGATCAAATCTGTCGATCCTTCCCGCCCGGTGCAGTATGAAGGCGGCGGAGCC
GACACCACGGCCACCGATATTATTTGCCCGATGTACGCGCGCGTGGATGAAGACCAGCCCTTCCCGGCTG
TGCCGAAATGGTCCATCAAAAAATGGCTTTCGCTACCTGGAGAGACGCGCCCGCTGATCCTTTGCGAATA
CGCCCACGCGATGGGTAACAGTCTTGGCGGTTTCGCTAAATACTGGCAGGCGTTTCGTCAGTATCCCCGT
TTACAGGGCGGCTTCGTCTGGGACTGGGTGGATCAGTCGCTGATTAAATATGATGAAAACGGCAACCCGT
GGTCGGCTTACGGCGGTGATTTTGGCGATACGCCGAACGATCGCCAGTTCTGTATGAACGGTCTGGTCTT
TGCCGACCGCACGCCGCATCCAGCGCTGACGGAAGCAAAACACCAGCAGCAGTTTTTCCAGTTCCGTTTA
TCCGGGCAAACCATCGAAGTGACCAGCGAATACCTGTTCCGTCATAGCGATAACGAGCTCCTGCACTGGA
TGGTGGCGCTGGATGGTAAGCCGCTGGCAAGCGGTGAAGTGCCTCTGGATGTCGCTCCACAAGGTAAACA
GTTGATTGAACTGCCTGAACTACCGCAGCCGGAGAGCGCCGGGCAACTCTGGCTCACAGTACGCGTAGTG
CAACCGAACGCGACCGCATGGTCAGAAGCCGGGCACATCAGCGCCTGGCAGCAGTGGCGTCTGGCGGAAA
ACCTCAGTGTGACGCTCCCCGCCGCGTCCCACGCCATCCCGCATCTGACCACCAGCGAAATGGATTTTTG
CATCGAGCTGGGTAATAAGCGTTGGCAATTTAACCGCCAGTCAGGCTTTCTTTCACAGATGTGGATTGGC
GATAAAAAACAACTGCTGACGCCGCTGCGCGATCAGTTCACCCGTGCACCGCTGGATAACGACATTGGCG
TAAGTGAAGCGACCCGCATTGACCCTAACGCCTGGGTCGAACGCTGGAAGGCGGCGGGCCATTACCAGGC
CGAAGCAGCGTTGTTGCAGTGCACGGCAGATACACTTGCTGATGCGGTGCTGATTACGACCGCTCACGCG
TGGCAGCATCAGGGGAAAACCTTATTTATCAGCCGGAAAACCTACCGGATTGATGGTAGTGGTCAAATGG
CGATTACCGTTGATGTTGAAGTGGCGAGCGATACACCGCATCCGGCGCGGATTGGCCTGAACTGCCAGCT
GGCGCAGGTAGCAGAGCGGGTAAACTGGCTCGGATTAGGGCCGCAAGAAAACTATCCCGACCGCCTTACT
GCCGCCTGTTTTGACCGCTGGGATCTGCCATTGTCAGACATGTATACCCCGTACGTCTTCCCGAGCGAAA
ACGGTCTGCGCTGCGGGACGCGCGAATTGAATTATGGCCCACACCAGTGGCGCGGCGACTTCCAGTTCAA
CATCAGCCGCTACAGTCAACAGCAACTGATGGAAACCAGCCATCGCCATCTGCTGCACGCGGAAGAAGGC
ACATGGCTGAATATCGACGGTTTCCATATGGGGATTGGTGGCGACGACTCCTGGAGCCCGTCAGTATCGG
CGGAATTACAGCTGAGCGCCGGTCGCTACCATTACCAGTTGGTCTGGTGTCAAAAAACTAAGGGTGGGCG
CGCCGACCCAGCTTTCTTGTACAAAGTGGTTGATATCCAGCACAGTGGCGGCCGCGTGAAACAGACTTTG
AATTTTGACCTTCTTAAGCTTGCGGGAGACGTCGAGTCCAATCCGGGCCCGCGGTCCGGTACTGTTGGTA
AAGCCACCTTGGAAGACGCCAAAAACATAAAGAAAGGCCCGGCGCCATTCTATCCGCTGGAAGATGGAAC
CGCTGGAGAGCAACTGCATAAGGCTTTGAAGAGATACGCCCTGGTTCCTGGAACAATTGCTTTTACAGAT
GCACATATCGAGGTAGACATCACTTACGCTGAGTACTTCGAAATGTCCGTTCGGTTGGCAGAAGCTATGA
AACGATATGGGCTGAATACAAATCACAGAATCGTCGTATGCAGTGAAAACTCTCTTCAATTCTTTATGCC
GGTGTTGGGCGCGTTATTTATCGGAGTTGCAGTTGCGCCCGCGAACGACATTTATAATGAACGTGAATTG
CTCAACAGTATGGGCATTTCGCAGCCTACCGTGGTGTTCGTTTCCAAAAAGGGGTTGCAAAAAATTTTGA
ACGTGCAAAAAAAGCTCCCAATCATCCAAAAAATTATTATCATGGATTCTAAAACGGATTACCAGGGATT
TCAGTCGATGTACACGTTCGTCACATCTCATCTACCTCCCGGTTTTAATGAATACGATTTTGTGCCAGAG
TCCTTCGATAGGGACAAGACAATTGCACTGATCATGAACTCCTCTGGATCTACTGGTCTGCCTAAAGGTG
TCGCTCTGCCTCATAGAACTGCCTGCGTGAGATTCTCGCATGCCAGAGATCCTATTTTTGGCAATCAAAT
CATTCCGGATACTGCGATTTTAAGTGTTGTTCCATTCCATCACGGTTTTGGAATGTTTACTACACTCGGA
TATTTGATATGTGGATTTCGAGTCGTCTTAATGTATAGATTTGAAGAAGAGCTGTTTCTGAGGAGCCTTC
AGGATTACAAGATTCAAAGTGCGCTGCTGGTGCCAACCCTATTCTCCTTCTTCGCCAAAAGCACTCTGAT
TGACAAATACGATTTATCTAATTTACACGAAATTGCTTCTGGTGGCGCTCCCCTCTCTAAGGAAGTCGGG
GAAGCGGTTGCCAAGAGGTTCCATCTGCCAGGTATCAGGCAAGGATATGGGCTCACTGAGACTACATCAG
CTATTCTGATTACACCCGAGGGGGATGATAAACCGGGCGCGGTCGGTAAAGTTGTTCCATTTTTTGAAGC
GAAGGTTGTGGATCTGGATACCGGGAAAACGCTGGGCGTTAATCAAAGAGGCGAACTGTGTGTGAGAGGT
CCTATGATTATGTCCGGTTATGTAAACAATCCGGAAGCGACCAACGCCTTGATTGACAAGGATGGATGGC
TACATTCTGGAGACATAGCTTACTGGGACGAAGACGAACACTTCTTCATCGTTGACCGCCTGAAGTCTCT
GATTAAGTACAAAGGCTATCAGGTGGCTCCCGCTGAATTGGAATCCATCTTGCTCCAACACCCCAACATC
TTCGACGCAGGTGTCGCAGGTCTTCCCGACGATGACGCCGGTGAACTTCCCGCCGCCGTTGTTGTTTTGG
AGCACGGAAAGACGATGACGGAAAAAGAGATCGTGGATTACGTCGCCAGTCAAGTAACAACCGCGAAAAA
GTTGCGCGGAGGAGTTGTGTTTGTGGACGAAGTACCGAAAGGTCTTACCGGAAAACTCGACGCAAGAAAA
ATCAGAGAGATCCTCATAAAGGCCAAGAAGGGCGGAAAGATCGCCGTGTAATTCTAGAGTCGACCCGGGC
GGCCGCCGAGCATCTTACCGCCATTTATTCCCATATTTGTTCTGTTTTTCTTGATTTGGGTATACATTTG
ATTGTCAATAAAACAAAATGGTGGGGCAATCATCTACATTTCATGGGATATGTGATTACTAGTTCAGGTG
TATTGCCACAAGACAAACTTGTTAAGAAAATTTCCCGTTATTTGCACTCTGTTCCTGTTAATCAACCTCT
GGATTACAAAATTTGTGAAAGATTGACTGGTATTCTTAACTATGTTGCTCCTTTTACGCTTTGTGGATAC
GCTGCTTTAATGCCTTTGTATCTTGCTATTGCTTCCCGTATGGCTTTCATTTTCTCCTCCTTGTATAAAT
CCTGGTTGCTGTCTCTTTATGAGGAGTTGTGGCCCGTTGTCAGGCAACGTGGCGTGGTGTGCACTGTGTT
TGCTGACGCAACCCCCACTGGTTGGGGCATTGCCACCACCTGTCAGCTCCTTTCCGGGACTTTCGCTTTC
CCCCTCCCTATTGCCACGGCGGAACTCATCGCCGCCTGCCTTGCCCGCTGCTGGACAGGGGCTCGGCTGT
TGGGCACTGACAATTCCGTGGTGTTGTCGGGGAAGCTGACGTCCTTTCCTAGGCTGCTCGCCTGTGTTGC
CACCTGGATTCTGCGCGGGACGTCCTTCTGCTACGTCCCTTCGGCCCTCAATCCAGCGGACCTTCCTTCC
CGCGGATGCATCTCCGATCGATTAGAAAAACAAGGGGGGAACTGTGGGGTTTTTATGAGGGGTTTTATAC
AATTGGGCACTCAGATTCTGCGGTCTGAGTCCCTTCTCTGCTGGGCTGAAAAGGCCTTTGTAATAAATAT
AATTCTCTACTCAGTCCCTGTCTCTAGTTTGTCTGTTCGAGATCCTACAGAGCTCATGCCTTGGTTAATT
AAGGAGATCCGGGCTGGCGTAATAGCGAAGAGGCCCGCACCGATCGCCCTTCCCAACAGTTGCGCAGCCT
GAATGGCGAATGG
[124 nt withheld, positions 8484-8607]
C
[56 nt withheld, positions 8609-8664]
AGCTTTACGGCACCTCGACCG
[64 nt withheld, positions 8686-8749]
CCTTTGACGTTGGAGTCCACGTTCTTT
[37 nt withheld, positions 8777-8813]
ACCCTATCTCGGTCTATTCTTTTGATTTATAAGGGATTTTGCCGATTTCGGCCTATTGGTTAAAAAATGA
GCTGATTTAACAAATATTTAACGCGAATTTTAACAAAATATTAACGTTTACAATTTCGCCTGATGCGGTA
TTTTCTCCTTACGCATCTGTGCGGTATTTCACACCGCATATGGTGCACTCTCAGTACAATCTGCTCTGAT
GCCGCATAGTTAAGCCAGCCCCGACACCCGCCAACACCCGCTGACGCGCCCTGACGGGCTTGTCTGCTCC
CGGCATCCGCTTACAGACAAGCTGTGACCGTCTCCGGGAGCTGCATGTGTCAGAGGTTTTCACCGTCATC
ACCGAAACGCGCGAGACGAAAGGGCCTCGTGATACGCCTATTTTTATAGGTTAATGTCATGATAATAATG
GTTTCTTAGACGTCAGGTGGCACTTTTCGGGGAAATGTGCGCGGAACCCCTATTTGTTTATTTTTCTAAA
TACATTCAAATATGTATCCGCTCATGAGACAATAACCCTGATAAATGCTTCAATAATATTGAAAAAGGAA
GAGTATGAGTATTCAACATTTCCGTGTCGCCCTTATTCCCTTTTTTGCGGCATTTTGCCTTCCTGTTTTT
GCTCACCCAGAAACGCTGGTGAAAGTAAAAGATGCTGAAGATCAGTTGGGTGCACGAGTGGGTTACATCG
AACTGGATCTCAACAGCGGTAAGATCCTTGAGAGTTTTCGCCCCGAAGAACGTTTTCCAATGATGAGCAC
TTTTAAAGTTCTGCTATGTGGCGCGGTATTATCCCGTATTGACGCCGGGCAAGAGCAACTCGGTCGCCGC
ATACACTATTCTCAGAATGACTTGGTTGAGTACTCACCAGTCACAGAAAAGCATCTTACGGATGGCATGA
CAGTAAGAGAATTATGCAGTGCTGCCATAACCATGAGTGATAACACTGCGGCCAACTTACTTCTGACAAC
GATCGGAGGACCGAAGGAGCTAACCGCTTTTTTGCACAACATGGGGGATCATGTAACTCGCCTTGATCGT
TGGGAACCGGAGCTGAATGAAGCCATACCAAACGACGAGCGTGACACCACGATGCCTGTAGCAATGGCAA
CAACGTTGCGCAAACTATTAACTGGCGAACTACTTACTCTAGCTTCCCGGCAACAATTAATAGACTGGAT
GGAGGCGGATAAAGTTGCAGGACCACTTCTGCGCTCGGCCCTTCCGGCTGGCTGGTTTATTGCTGATAAA
TCTGGAGCCGGTGAGCGTGGGTCTCGCGGTATCATTGCAGCACTGGGGCCAGATGGTAAGCCCTCCCGTA
TCGTAGTTATCTACACGACGGGGAGTCAGGCAACTATGGATGAACGAAATAGACAGATCGCTGAGATAGG
TGCCTCACTGATTAAGCATTGGTAACTGTCAGACCAAGTTTACTCATATATACTTTAGATTGATTTAAAA
CTTCATTTTTAATTTAAAAGGATCTAGGTGAAGATCCTTTTTGATAATCTCATGACCAAAATCCCTTAAC
GTGAGTTTTCGTTCCACTGAGCGTCAGACCCCGTAGAAAAGATCAAAGGATCTTCTTGAGATCCTTTTTT
TCTGCGCGTAATCTGCTGCTTGCAAACAAAAAAACCACCGCTACCAGCGGTGGTTTGTTTGCCGGATCAA
GAGCTACCAACTCTTTTTCCGAAGGTAACTGGCTTCAGCAGAGCGCAGATACCAAATACTGTCCTTCTAG
TGTAGCCGTAGTTAGGCCACCACTTCAAGAACTCTGTAGCACCGCCTACATACCTCGCTCTGCTAATCCT
GTTACCAGTGGCTGCTGCCAGTGGCGATAAGTCGTGTCTTACCGGGTTGGACTCAAGACGATAGTTACCG
GATAAGGCGCAGCGGTCGGGCTGAACGGGGGGTTCGTGCACACAGCCCAGCTTGGAGCGAACGACCTACA
CCGAACTGAGATACCTACAGCGTGAGCTATGAGAAAGCGCCACGCTTCCCGAAGGGAGAAAGGCGGACAG
GTATCCGGTAAGCGGCAGGGTCGGAACAGGAGAGCGCACGAGGGAGCTTCCAGGGGGAAACGCCTGGTAT
CTTTATAGTCCTGTCGGGTTTCGCCACCTCTGACTTGAGCGTCGATTTTTGTGATGCTCGTCAGGGGGGC
GGAGCCTATGGAAAAACGCCAGCAACGCGGCCTTTTTACGGTTCCTGGCCTTTTGCTGGCCTTTTGCTCA
CATGGCTCG
Features (pLannotate 1.2.2; 20 found; start..end, strand, type, name):
    148..525     +  enhancer       CMV enhancer: human cytomegalovirus immediate early enhancer
    527..726     +  promoter       CMV promoter: human cytomegalovirus (CMV) immediate early promoter
    909..1004    +  CDS            tat (fragment): TAT_EIAVC - Experimental evidence at protein level: Swiss-Prot protein existence level 1. Nuclear transcriptional activator of viral gene expression, that is essential for viral transcription from the LTR promoter and replication. Acts as a sequence-specific molecular adapter, directing components of the cellular transcription machinery to the viral RNA to enhance transcription by the RNA polymerase II (RNA pol II) complex, thereby increasing the level of full-length transcripts. Tat associates with the CCNT1/cyclin-T1 component of the P-TEFb complex (CDK9 and CCNT1), which promotes RNA chain
   1004..1201    +  CDS            gag (fragment): GAG_EIAV9 - Experimental evidence at protein level: Swiss-Prot protein existence level 1. p9 plays a role in budding of the assembled particle by interacting with PDCD6IP/AIP1. From Equine infectious anemia virus (isolate 1369) (EIAV).
   1209..1577    +  CDS            pol (fragment): POL_EIAV9 - Experimental evidence at protein level: Swiss-Prot protein existence level 1. During replicative cycle of retroviruses, the reverse- transcribed viral DNA is integrated into the host chromosome by the viral integrase enzyme. RNase H activity is associated with the reverse transcriptase. From Equine infectious anemia virus (isolate 1369) (EIAV).
   1630..1854    +  CDS            env (fragment): ENV_EIAVC - Experimental evidence at protein level: Swiss-Prot protein existence level 1. The transmembrane protein (TM) acts as a class I viral fusion protein. Under the current model, the protein has at least 3 conformational states: pre-fusion native state, pre-hairpin intermediate state, and post-fusion hairpin state. During viral and target cell membrane fusion, the coiled coil regions (heptad repeats) assume a trimer-of-hairpins structure, positioning the fusion peptide in close proximity to the C-terminal region of the ectodomain. The formation of this structure appears to drive apposit
   1883..2161    +  enhancer       CMV enhancer (fragment): human cytomegalovirus immediate early enhancer
   2168..2433    +  promoter       chicken β-actin promoter: No description available
   2612..5656    +  CDS            lacZ: β-galactosidase; lacZ
   5676..5700    -  protein_bind   attB2: mutant version of attB; recombination site for the Gateway® BP reaction BP Clonase™
   5820..7471    +  CDS            luciferase (fragment): firefly luciferase; luc+; enhanced luc+ version of the luciferase gene
   7499..7558    +  CDS            S (fragment): HBSAG_WHV6 - Experimental evidence at transcript level: Swiss-Prot protein existence level 2. The middle envelope protein plays an important role in the budding of the virion. It is involved in the induction of budding in a nucleocapsid independent way. In this process the majority of envelope proteins bud to form subviral lipoprotein particles of 22 nm of diameter that do not contain a nucleocapsid (By similarity). From Woodchuck hepatitis B virus (isolate w64/pWS23) (WHV).
   7690..8195    +  misc_feature   WPRE (fragment): woodchuck hepatitis virus posttranscriptional regulatory element
   8413..8480    +  CDS            lacZα (fragment): LacZα fragment of β-galactosidase; lacZ fragment
   8484..8939    +  rep_origin     f1 ori (sequence partly withheld): f1 bacteriophage origin of replication; arrow indicates direction of (+) strand synthesis
   8942..9041    -  misc_feature   bom (fragment): basis of mobility region from pBR322
   9143..9178    -  CDS            rop (fragment): Rop protein, which maintains plasmids at low copy number; rop
   9273..9377    +  promoter       AmpR promoter: bla
   9378..10238   +  CDS            AmpR: β-lactamase; bla; confers resistance to ampicillin, carbenicillin, and related antibiotics
  10409..10997   +  rep_origin     ori: high-copy-number ColE1/pMB1/pBR322/pUC origin of replication
