[The description below was written by a language model from this plasmid's Addgene catalogue record and pLannotate feature annotations shown in this document.]
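Description:
pEIAV-SIN6.1 CBLacZ-LucWm1A is a lentiviral transfer (gene-delivery) vector derived from equine infectious anemia virus (EIAV), built in a Promega pCI plasmid backbone. It is maintained in E. coli through a high-copy ColE1/pUC-type origin with ampicillin selection (AmpR with its bla promoter), and it also carries an f1 phage origin. The catalogue lists a recombination-deficient strain (Stbl3) for growth, as is usual for plasmids with retroviral repeats. The catalogue gives a total size of 7,757 bp, whereas the depositor's full sequence used for annotation is 11,062 nt. The annotated parts fit the longer figure.

At the 5′ end, a CMV immediate-early enhancer/promoter is positioned to drive transcription of the vector genome in producer cells. It is followed by short EIAV fragments annotated as tat, gag, pol and env. Such remnants generally supply packaging and other cis-acting functions rather than encoding viral proteins, although the annotation does not assign them specific roles. "SIN" in the name indicates a self-inactivating design, but the LTRs themselves are not annotated in the feature table.

The internal cassette uses the CB promoter (CMV enhancer fragment plus chicken β-actin promoter) upstream of E. coli lacZ, followed by an attB2 Gateway site and then firefly luciferase (luc+). The record does not state how luciferase expression is coupled to lacZ, since no IRES, 2A peptide or second promoter is annotated between them. A woodchuck hepatitis virus posttranscriptional regulatory element downstream enhances transcript expression. The dual reporters allow histochemical detection of transduced cells and bioluminescent quantification. The associated publication concerns gene transfer to mouse airways with influenza hemagglutinin-pseudotyped lentiviral vectors.
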