Addgene plasmid #44167: pEIAV-SIN6.1 CBLacZ-LucWm1A
Depositing lab: John Olsen. Depositing organization: University of North Carolina at Chapel Hill. Publication: High efficiency gene transfer to airways of mice using influenza hemagglutinin pseudotyped lentiviral vectors. Patel M, Giddings AM, Sechelski J, Olsen JC. J Gene Med. 2013 Jan;15(1):51-62. doi: 10.1002/jgm.2695. PubMed 23319179.
Backbone
  Vector backbone: pCI
  Backbone manufacturer: Promega Corporation
  Backbone size w/o insert (bp): 2700
  Total vector size (bp): 7757
  Vector type: Lentiviral, Luciferase
Growth in bacteria
  Bacterial resistance: Ampicillin, 100 μg/mL
  Growth temperature: 37°C
  Growth strain: Stbl3
  Copy number: High Copy
Gene/Insert 1
  Gene/Insert name: LacZ (alt name: beta-galactosidase)
  Species: E. coli
  Insert size (bp): 3100
  GenBank ID: NC_000913.2
  Promoter: CB, CMV enhancer/chicken beta-actin promoter
  Cloning method: Ligation Independent Cloning
  Sequencing primers: 5′ unknown; 3′ unknown
Gene/Insert 2
  Gene/Insert name: firefly luciferase
  Species: P. pyralis
  Insert size (bp): 1650
  Promoter: CB, CMV enhancer/chicken beta-actin promoter
  Cloning method: Ligation Independent Cloning
  Sequencing primers: 5′ unknown; 3′ unknown
Terms and licenses: Academic/Nonprofit Terms; Industry Terms: Not Available to Industry
How to cite: pEIAV-SIN6.1 CBLacZ-LucWm1A was a gift from John Olsen (Addgene plasmid # 44167 ; http://n2t.net/addgene:44167 ; RRID:Addgene_44167)
