>Addgene plasmid #44167 | pEIAV-SIN6.1 CBLacZ-LucWm1A | addgene partial sequence | sequence record 63109 | LucNRev 5'-CCTTATGCAGTTGCTCTCC-3'
ATGGCGCCGGGCCTTTCTTTATGTTTTTGGCGTCTTCCAAGGTGGCTTTACCAACAGTACCGGACCGCGG
GCCCGGATTGGACTCGACGTCTCCCGCAAGCTTAAGAAGGTCAAAATTCAAAGTCTGTTTCACGCGGCCG
CCACTGTGCTGGATATCAACCACTTTGTACAAGAAAGCTGGGTCGGCGCGCCCACCCTTAGTTTTTTGAC
ACCAGACCAACTGGTAATGGTAGCGACCGGCGCTCAGCTGTAATTCCGCCGATACTGACGGGCTCCAGGA
GTCGTCGCCACCAATCCCCATATGGAAACCGTCGATATTCAGCCATGTGCCTTCTTCCGCGTGCAGCAGA
TGGCGATGGCTGGTTTCCATCAGTTGCTGTTGACTGTAGCGGCTGATGTTGAACTGGAAGTCGCCGCGCC
ACTGGTGTGGGCCATAATTCAATTCGCGCGTCCCGCAGCGCAGACCGTTTTCGCTCGGGAAGACGTACGG
GGTATACATGTCTGACAATGGCAGATCCCAGCGGTCAAAACAGGCGGCAGTAAGGCGGTCGGGATAGTTT
TCTTGCGGCCCTAATCCGAGCCAGTTTACCCGCTCTGCTACCTGCGCCAGCTGGCAGTTCAGGCCAATCC
GCGCCGGATGCGGTGTATCGCTCGCCACTTCAACATCAACGGTAATCGCCATTTGACCACTACCATCAAT
CCGGTAGGTTTTCCGGCTGATAAATAAGGTTTTCCCCTGATGCTGCCACGCGTGAGCGGTCGTAATCAGC
ACCGCATCAGCAAGTGTATCTGCCGTGCACTGCAACAACGCTGCTTCGGCCTGGTAATGGCCCGCCGCCT
TCCAGCGTTCGACCCAGGCGTTAGGGTCAATGCGGGTCGCTTCACTTACGCCAATGTCGTTATCCAGCGG
TGCACGGG
